Addgene plasmid #78237: pDHJS3 AS-
Purpose: One of four plasmids needed to create the double Holliday junction substrate (DHJS).
Depositing lab: Tao-shih Hsieh. Depositing organization: Duke University. Publication: A novel, topologically constrained DNA molecule containing a double Holliday junction: design, synthesis, and initial biochemical characterization. Plank JL, Hsieh TS. J Biol Chem. 2006 Jun 23;281(25):17510-6. Epub 2006 Apr 11. 10.1074/jbc.M602933200 PubMed 16608853.
Backbone
  Vector backbone: pBluescript SK-
  Backbone manufacturer: Stratagene
  Backbone size w/o insert (bp): 2958
  Total vector size (bp): 3413
  Modifications to backbone: Inserted two loxP sites with sequence A in between
  Vector type: phagemid
Growth in bacteria
  Bacterial resistance: Ampicillin, 100 μg/mL
  Growth temperature: 37°C
  Growth strain: DH5alpha
  Growth instructions: This plasmid requires a helper phagemid to make single stranded DNA. Suggested helper phaemids: M13K07 (available from NEB) or pM13g (available from Andrew Bradbury at Los Alamos National Laboratory- PMID: 17088290). If using M13K07 helper phagemid, transform plasmid DNA in XL2 MRF'. If using pM13g helper phagemid, transform plasmid DNA in DH5alpha.
  Copy number: High Copy
Gene/Insert 1
  Gene/Insert name: loxP
  Species: P1
  Insert size (bp): 34
  Cloning method: Restriction Enzyme; 5′ cloning site BglII (not destroyed); 3′ cloning site EcoRI (not destroyed)
  Sequencing primers: 5′ none
Gene/Insert 2
  Gene/Insert name: sequence "B"
  Species: Synthetic; from pBR322
  Insert size (bp): 251
  Cloning method: Restriction Enzyme; 5′ cloning site EcoRI (not destroyed); 3′ cloning site XbaI (not destroyed)
  Sequencing primers: 5′ none
Gene/Insert 3
  Gene/Insert name: loxP2
  Species: P1
  Insert size (bp): 34
  Cloning method: Restriction Enzyme; 5′ cloning site XbaI (not destroyed); 3′ cloning site NdeI (not destroyed)
  Sequencing primers: 5′ none
Terms and licenses: Academic/Nonprofit Terms; Industry Terms: Not Available to Industry
How to cite: pDHJS3 AS- was a gift from Tao-shih Hsieh (Addgene plasmid # 78237 ; http://n2t.net/addgene:78237 ; RRID:Addgene_78237)
