[The description below was written by a language model from this plasmid's Addgene catalogue record and pLannotate feature annotations shown in this document.]
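Description:
pDHJS3 AS- is a high-copy phagemid built on the pBluescript SK- backbone and is one of four plasmids used together to assemble a double Holliday junction substrate (DHJS), a topologically constrained DNA molecule made for biochemical study. It replicates in E. coli from a ColE1/pUC-type origin and is selected with ampicillin through the bla gene and its native promoter. It also carries the f1 bacteriophage origin. With helper phage functions supplied in trans, this origin allows one strand of the plasmid to be packaged and recovered as single-stranded circular DNA. That capability is central here, since the record notes that a helper is required to make single-stranded DNA from this construct.

The payload sits in the pBluescript polylinker, interrupting lacZα, and is flanked by the T7 and T3 promoters and the lac promoter/operator region of the parent vector. It consists of two 34 bp loxP sites from bacteriophage P1, in the same orientation in the feature table, bracketing a spacer segment. Cre recombinase could therefore act on the loxP-flanked region, although the record does not spell out its role in substrate assembly.

The catalogue is inconsistent about the spacer. The backbone-modification field calls it sequence "A", whereas the insert field lists a 251 bp sequence "B", described as synthetic and from pBR322. The automated annotation adds a further discrepancy, because it labels about 300 bp of the inter-loxP region as a topoisomerase III alpha-like fragment. This may be only a similarity hit, and no expression of it is indicated. The sequenced record (3,407 nt) is also slightly shorter than the stated total size of 3,413 bp.
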