Features (pLannotate 1.2.2; 15 found; start..end, strand, type, name):
      7..435     +  rep_origin     f1 ori (sequence partly withheld): f1 bacteriophage origin of replication; arrow indicates direction of (+) strand synthesis
    466..623     -  CDS            lacZα (fragment): LacZα fragment of β-galactosidase; lacZ fragment
    626..644     +  promoter       T7 promoter: promoter for bacteriophage T7 RNA polymerase
    653..693     -  misc_feature   MCS (fragment): pBluescript multiple cloning site
    700..733     +  protein_bind   loxP: Cre-mediated recombination occurs in the 8-bp core sequence (GCATACAT). Cre recombinase
    796..1098    +  CDS            TOP3A (fragment): TOP3A_ARATH - Experimental evidence at protein level: Swiss-Prot protein existence level 1. Releases the supercoiling and torsional tension of DNA introduced during the DNA replication and transcription by transiently cleaving and rejoining one strand of the DNA duplex. Introduces a single-strand break via transesterification at a target site in duplex DNA. The scissile phosphodiester is attacked by the catalytic tyrosine of the enzyme, resulting in the formation of a DNA-(5'-phosphotyrosyl)- enzyme intermediate and the expulsion of a 3'-OH DNA strand. The free DNA strand then undergoes passag
   1165..1198    +  protein_bind   loxP: Cre-mediated recombination occurs in the 8-bp core sequence (GCATACAT). Cre recombinase
   1222..1240    -  promoter       T3 promoter: promoter for bacteriophage T3 RNA polymerase
   1285..1301    -  protein_bind   lac operator: The lac repressor binds to the lac operator to inhibit transcription in E. coli. This inhibition can be relieved by adding lactose or isopropyl-β-D-thiogalactopyranoside (IPTG). lac repressor encoded by lacI
   1309..1339    -  promoter       lac promoter: promoter for the E. coli lac operon
   1354..1375    -  protein_bind   CAP binding site: CAP binding activates transcription in the presence of cAMP. E. coli catabolite activator protein
   1388..1480    -  CDS            lacI (fragment): lac repressor; lacI; The lac repressor binds to the lac operator to inhibit transcription in E. coli. This inhibition can be relieved by adding lactose or isopropyl-β-D-thiogalactopyranoside (IPTG).
   1663..2251    -  rep_origin     ori: high-copy-number ColE1/pMB1/pBR322/pUC origin of replication
   2422..3282    -  CDS            AmpR: β-lactamase; bla; confers resistance to ampicillin, carbenicillin, and related antibiotics
   3283..3387    -  promoter       AmpR promoter: bla
>Addgene plasmid #78237 | pDHJS3 AS- | depositor full sequence | sequence record 160572 | Full plasmid sequence
CACCTG
[124 nt withheld, positions 7-130]
C
[91 nt withheld, positions 132-222]
A
[49 nt withheld, positions 224-272]
CCTTTGACGTTGGAGTCCACGTTCTTT
[37 nt withheld, positions 300-336]
ACCCTATCTCGGTCTATTCTTTTGATTTATAAGGGATTTTGCCGATTTCGGCCTATTGGTTAAAAAATGA
GCTGATTTAACAAAAATTTAACGCGAATTTTAACAAAATATTAACGCTTACAATTTCCATTCGCCATTCA
GGCTGCGCAACTGTTGGGAAGGGCGATCGGTGCGGGCCTCTTCGCTATTACGCCAGCTGGCGAAAGGGGG
ATGTGCTGCAAGGCGATTAAGTTGGGTAACGCCAGGGTTTTCCCAGTCACGACGTTGTAAAACGACGGCC
AGTGAATTGTAATACGACTCACTATAGGGCGAATTGGGTACCGGGCCCCCCCTCGAGGTCGACGGTATCG
ATAAGCTAGATCTATAACTTCGTATAGCATACATTATACGAAGTTATGAATTCAGGACCTTGAACGCGAG
GTGCGCGGCTGTCAGGATTACGCGTGATTATCTGGCCCGGGCTACTCGGTGTACAACAAGGTCTTCGATT
TCGAGGCCCCTGTGCGCGGTCAGAATGCCAAAATGGTTATGACCTCCGTATCCGGCCACATGATGCAGCT
GGCATTCCAGGTGTCTTACAAAAATTGGAGAACGGTGGATCCGCGCTCTTTATTCGACGCGCCGGTGGAA
AAGGGCGTGGGCTCGGATTATGAGCCTATCAAAAGGACCTTGGAACGCGAGGTGCGCGGCTGTCAGGGAT
TGATTATCTGGACGGATTGCGATCGCGAGGGCGAGAACATTGGCTACGAGATTATTGATGTGCGGCCGCA
TCCGAGCCATTGGAAGATTAGGTTCTGCATGCGCACACAATTGATGACTTGATCTAGAATAACTTCGTAT
AGCATACATTATACGAAGTTATCATATGAGCTCCAGCTTTTGTTCCCTTTAGTGAGGGTTAATTTCGAGC
TTGGCGTAATCATGGTCATAGCTGTTTCCTGTGTGAAATTGTTATCCGCTCACAATTCCACACAACATAC
GAGCCGGAAGCATAAAGTGTAAAGCCTGGGGTGCCTAATGAGTGAGCTAACTCACATTAATTGCGTTGCG
CTCACTGCCCGCTTTCCAGTCGGGAAACCTGTCGTGCCAGCTGCATTAATGAATCGGCCAACGCGCGGGG
AGAGGCGGTTTGCGTATTGGGCGCTCTTCCGCTTCCTCGCTCACTGACTCGCTGCGCTCGGTCGTTCGGC
TGCGGCGAGCGGTATCAGCTCACTCAAAGGCGGTAATACGGTTATCCACAGAATCAGGGGATAACGCAGG
AAAGAACATGTGAGCAAAAGGCCAGCAAAAGGCCAGGAACCGTAAAAAGGCCGCGTTGCTGGCGTTTTTC
CATAGGCTCCGCCCCCCTGACGAGCATCACAAAAATCGACGCTCAAGTCAGAGGTGGCGAAACCCGACAG
GACTATAAAGATACCAGGCGTTTCCCCCTGGAAGCTCCCTCGTGCGCTCTCCTGTTCCGACCCTGCCGCT
TACCGGATACCTGTCCGCCTTTCTCCCTTCGGGAAGCGTGGCGCTTTCTCATAGCTCACGCTGTAGGTAT
CTCAGTTCGGTGTAGGTCGTTCGCTCCAAGCTGGGCTGTGTGCACGAACCCCCCGTTCAGCCCGACCGCT
GCGCCTTATCCGGTAACTATCGTCTTGAGTCCAACCCGGTAAGACACGACTTATCGCCACTGGCAGCAGC
CACTGGTAACAGGATTAGCAGAGCGAGGTATGTAGGCGGTGCTACAGAGTTCTTGAAGTGGTGGCCTAAC
TACGGCTACACTAGAAGGACAGTATTTGGTATCTGCGCTCTGCTGAAGCCAGTTACCTTCGGAAAAAGAG
TTGGTAGCTCTTGATCCGGCAAACAAACCACCGCTGGTAGCGGTGGTTTTTTTGTTTGCAAGCAGCAGAT
TACGCGCAGAAAAAAAGGATCTCAAGAAGATCCTTTGATCTTTTCTACGGGGTCTGACGCTCAGTGGAAC
GAAAACTCACGTTAAGGGATTTTGGTCATGAGATTATCAAAAAGGATCTTCACCTAGATCCTTTTAAATT
AAAAATGAAGTTTTAAATCAATCTAAAGTATATATGAGTAAACTTGGTCTGACAGTTACCAATGCTTAAT
CAGTGAGGCACCTATCTCAGCGATCTGTCTATTTCGTTCATCCATAGTTGCCTGACTCCCCGTCGTGTAG
ATAACTACGATACGGGAGGGCTTACCATCTGGCCCCAGTGCTGCAATGATACCGCGAGACCCACGCTCAC
CGGCTCCAGATTTATCAGCAATAAACCAGCCAGCCGGAAGGGCCGAGCGCAGAAGTGGTCCTGCAACTTT
ATCCGCCTCCATCCAGTCTATTAATTGTTGCCGGGAAGCTAGAGTAAGTAGTTCGCCAGTTAATAGTTTG
CGCAACGTTGTTGCCATTGCTACAGGCATCGTGGTGTCACGCTCGTCGTTTGGTATGGCTTCATTCAGCT
CCGGTTCCCAACGATCAAGGCGAGTTACATGATCCCCCATGTTGTGCAAAAAAGCGGTTAGCTCCTTCGG
TCCTCCGATCGTTGTCAGAAGTAAGTTGGCCGCAGTGTTATCACTCATGGTTATGGCAGCACTGCATAAT
TCTCTTACTGTCATGCCATCCGTAAGATGCTTTTCTGTGACTGGTGAGTACTCAACCAAGTCATTCTGAG
AATAGTGTATGCGGCGACCGAGTTGCTCTTGCCCGGCGTCAATACGGGATAATACCGCGCCACATAGCAG
AACTTTAAAAGTGCTCATCATTGGAAAACGTTCTTCGGGGCGAAAACTCTCAAGGATCTTACCGCTGTTG
AGATCCAGTTCGATGTAACCCACTCGTGCACCCAACTGATCTTCAGCATCTTTTACTTTCACCAGCGTTT
CTGGGTGAGCAAAAACAGGAAGGCAAAATGCCGCAAAAAAGGGAATAAGGGCGACACGGAAATGTTGAAT
ACTCATACTCTTCCTTTTTCAATATTATTGAAGCATTTATCAGGGTTATTGTCTCATGAGCGGATACATA
TTTGAATGTATTTAGAAAAATAAACAAATAGGGGTTCCGCGCACATTTCCCCGAAAAGTGC
