>Addgene plasmid #78237 | pDHJS3 AS- | addgene partial sequence | sequence record 147892 | F1ori-F 5'-GTGGACTCTTGTTCCAAACTGG-3'
TTCTTTTGATTTATAAGGGATTTTGCCGATTTCGGCCTATTGGTTAAAAAATGAGCTGATTTAACAAAAA
TTTAACGCGAATTTTAACAAAATATTAACGCTTACAATTTCCATTCGCCATTCAGGCTGCGCAACTGTTG
GGAAGGGCGATCGGTGCGGGCCTCTTCGCTATTACGCCAGCTGGCGAAAGGGGGATGTGCTGCAAGGCGA
TTAAGTTGGGTAACGCCAGGGTTTTCCCAGTCACGACGTTGTAAAACGACGGCCAGTGAATTGTAATACG
ACTCACTATAGGGCGAATTGGGTACCGGGCCCCCCCTCGAGGTCGACGGTATCGATAAGCTAGATCTATA
ACTTCGTATAGCATACATTATACGAAGTTATGAATTCAGGACCTTGAACGCGAGGTGCGCGGCTGTCAGG
ATTACGCGTGATTATCTGGCCCGGGCTACTCGGTGTACAACAAGGTCTTCGATTTCGAGGCCCCTGTGCG
CGGTCAGAATGCCAAAATGGTTATGACCTCCGTATCCGGCCACATGATGCAGCTGGCATTCCAGGTGTCT
TACAAAAATTGGAGAACGGTGGATCCGCGCTCTTTATTCGACGCGCCGGTGGAAAAGGGCGTGGGCTCGG
ATTATGAGCCTATCAAAAGGACCTTGGAACGCGAGGTGCGCGGCTGTCAGGGATTGATTATCTGGACGGA
TTGCGATCGCGAGGGCGAGAACATTGGCTACGAGATTATTGATGTGCGGCCGCATCCGAGCCATTGGAAG
ATTAGGTTCTGCATGCGCACACAATTGATGACTTGATCTAGAATAACTTCGTATAGCATACATTATACGA
AGTTATCATATGAGCTCCAGCTTTTGTTCCCTTTAGTGAGGGTTAATTTCGAGCTTGGCGTAATCATGGT
CATAGCTGTTTCCTGTGTGAAATTGTTATCCGCTCACAATTCCACACAACATACGAGCCGGAAGCATAAA
GTGTAAAGCCTGGGGTGCCTAATGAGTGAGCTAACTCACATTAATTGCGTTGCGCTCACTGCCCGCTTTC
CAGTCGGGAAACCTG
