>Addgene plasmid #78237 | pDHJS3 AS- | addgene partial sequence | sequence record 148989 | L4440 5'-AGCGAGTCAGTGAGCGAG-3'
CCTCTCCCCGCGCGTTGGCCGATTCATTAATGCAGCTGGCACGACAGGTTTCCCGACTGGAAAGCGGGCA
GTGAGCGCAACGCAATTAATGTGAGTTAGCTCACTCATTAGGCACCCCAGGCTTTACACTTTATGCTTCC
GGCTCGTATGTTGTGTGGAATTGTGAGCGGATAACAATTTCACACAGGAAACAGCTATGACCATGATTAC
GCCAAGCTCGAAATTAACCCTCACTAAAGGGAACAAAAGCTGGAGCTCATATGATAACTTCGTATAATGT
ATGCTATACGAAGTTATTCTAGATCAAGTCATCAATTGTGTGCGCATGCAGAACCTAATCTTCCAATGGC
TCGGATGCGGCCGCACATCAATAATCTCGTAGCCAATGTTCTCGCCCTCGCGATCGCAATCCGTCCAGAT
AATCAATCCCTGACAGCCGCGCACCTCGCGTTCCAAGGTCCTTTTGATAGGCTCATAATCCGAGCCCACG
CCCTTTTCCACCGGCGCGTCGAATAAAGAGCGCGGATCCACCGTTCTCCAATTTTTGTAAGACACCTGGA
ATGCCAGCTGCATCATGTGGCCGGATACGGAGGTCATAACCATTTTGGCATTCTGACCGCGCACAGGGGC
CTCGAAATCGAAGACCTTGTTGTACACCGAGTAGCCCGGGCCAGATAATCACGCGTAATCCTGACAGCCG
CGCACCTCGCGTTCAAGGTCCTGAATTCATAACTTCGTATAATGTATGCTATACGAAGTTATAGATCTAG
CTTATCGATACCGTCGACCTCGAGGGGGGGCCCGGTACCCAATTCGCCCTATAGTGAGTCGTATTACAAT
TCACTGGCCGTCGTTTTACAACGTCGTGACTGGGAAAACCCTGGCGTTACCCAACTTAATCGCCTTGCAG
CACATCCCCCTTTCGCCAGCTGGCGTAATAGCGAAGAGGCCCGCACCGATCGCCCTTCCCAACAGTTGCG
CAGCCTGAATGGCGAATGGAAATTGTAAGCGTTAATATTTTGTTAAAATTCGCGTTAAATTTTTGTTAAA
TCAGCTCATTTTTTAACCAATAGGCCGAAATCGGCAAAATCCCTT
